Addgene plasmid #130560: pTK_Citrine_Nanotag_18_neg_Control
Purpose: Enhancer cloning nanotag reporter vector
Depositing lab: Tatjana Sauka-Spengler. Publication: Reconstruction of the Global Neural Crest Gene Regulatory Network In Vivo. Williams RM, Candido-Ferreira I, Repapi E, Gavriouchkina D, Senanayake U, Ling ITC, Telenius J, Taylor S, Hughes J, Sauka-Spengler T. Dev Cell. 2019 Oct 21;51(2):255-276.e7. doi: 10.1016/j.devcel.2019.10.003. PubMed 31639368.
Backbone
  Vector backbone: pTK_BsmBI
  Backbone size w/o insert (bp): 4670
  Vector type: Enhancer cloning nanotag reporter vector
Growth in bacteria
  Bacterial resistance: Ampicillin, 100 μg/mL
  Growth temperature: 37°C
  Growth strain: DH5alpha
  Copy number: Low Copy
Gene/Insert
  Gene/Insert name: negative oligo sequence
  Species: G. gallus (chicken)
  Insert size (bp): 38
  Promoter: thymidine kinase minimal promoter
  Cloning method: Restriction Enzyme; 5′ cloning site Unknown (unknown if destroyed)
  Sequencing primers: 5′ pTK forward CTAGCAAAATAGGCTGTCCC; 3′ pTK reverse ATATTTCTTCCGGGGACACC
Terms and licenses: Academic/Nonprofit Terms; Industry Terms: Not Available to Industry
How to cite: pTK_Citrine_Nanotag_18_neg_Control was a gift from Tatjana Sauka-Spengler (Addgene plasmid # 130560 ; http://n2t.net/addgene:130560 ; RRID:Addgene_130560)
