[The description below was written by a language model from this plasmid's Addgene catalogue record and pLannotate feature annotations shown in this document.]
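Description:
pTK_Citrine_Nanotag_18_neg_Control is an enhancer-testing reporter plasmid built on the pTK_BsmBI backbone, in which candidate regulatory sequences are placed upstream of a herpes simplex virus thymidine kinase minimal promoter driving the yellow fluorescent protein Citrine. In this member of the series, the enhancer position holds a 38 bp "negative oligo sequence" listed as chicken-derived. It therefore serves as the negative control, reporting the basal activity of the minimal promoter in the absence of a functional enhancer. The record does not state which cloning sites were used.

The feature table, from a 4,523 nt circular full-sequence read, shows the TK promoter spanning the numbering origin. It is followed by a chimeric β-globin/immunoglobulin intron that promotes efficient processing and expression of the transcript, then the Citrine coding sequence and an SV40 polyadenylation signal. About 170 nt between Citrine and the SV40 signal is unannotated. This may be where the transcribed "nanotag" (number 18) implied by the name sits, which would let this reporter's transcripts be told apart from those of other tagged vectors, but the record does not confirm its location or design. Upstream of the enhancer cloning region, a synthetic poly(A) signal and the human α2-globin RNA polymerase II pause site insulate the reporter from read-through transcription originating in the backbone.

Propagation in E. coli relies on a ColE1/pUC-type origin and ampicillin resistance from β-lactamase under its own promoter. The catalogue lists the plasmid as low copy even though the annotated origin is of the high-copy type. An f1 origin is also present, and the short tetracycline-resistance, lacZα and SV40 large T antigen fragments are nonfunctional backbone remnants. The associated work concerns the neural crest gene regulatory network in vivo.
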