Features (pLannotate 1.2.2; 14 found; start..end, strand, type, name):
      1..146     +  promoter       HSV TK promoter: herpes simplex virus thymidine kinase promoter
    224..356     +  intron         chimeric intron: chimera between introns from human β-globin and immunoglobulin heavy chain genes
    416..1132    +  CDS            Citrine: Citrine is a basic (constitutively fluorescent) yellow fluorescent protein published in 2001, derived from Aequorea victoria. It has moderate acid sensitivity.
   1307..1428    -  polyA_signal   SV40 poly(A) signal: SV40 polyadenylation signal
   1451..1519    -  CDS            large T antigen (fragment): large T antigen from SV40 (simian virus 40)
   1535..1667    +  CDS            TcR (fragment): tetracycline efflux protein; tet; confers resistance to tetracycline
   1847..2435    -  rep_origin     ori: high-copy-number ColE1/pMB1/pBR322/pUC origin of replication
   2606..3466    -  CDS            AmpR: β-lactamase; bla; confers resistance to ampicillin, carbenicillin, and related antibiotics
   3467..3571    -  promoter       AmpR promoter: bla
   3598..4026    +  rep_origin     f1 ori (sequence partly withheld): f1 bacteriophage origin of replication; arrow indicates direction of (+) strand synthesis
   4058..4125    -  CDS            lacZα (fragment): LacZα fragment of β-galactosidase; lacZ fragment
   4184..4232    +  polyA_signal   poly(A) signal: synthetic polyadenylation signal
   4246..4337    +  misc_feature   pause site: RNA polymerase II transcriptional pause signal from the human α2 globin gene
   4441..4523    +  promoter       HSV TK promoter (fragment): herpes simplex virus thymidine kinase promoter
>Addgene plasmid #130560 | pTK_Citrine_Nanotag_18_neg_Control | addgene full sequence | sequence record 257651 | Addgene NGS Result
ATGACACAAACCCCGCCCAGCGTCTTGTCATTGGCGAATTCGAACACGCAGATGCAGTCGGGGCGGCGCG
GTCCCAGGTCCACTTCGCATATTAAGGTGACGCGTGTGGCCTCGAACACCGAGCGACCCTGCAGCGACCC
GCTTAACAGCGTCAACAGCGTGCCGCAGATCCCAAGCTTGCGGCCGCTTAAGCTGCAGAAGTTGGTCGTG
AGGCACTGGGCAGGTAAGTATCAAGGTTACAAGACAGGTTTAAGGAGACCAATAGAAACTGGGCTTGTCG
AGACAGAGAAGACTCTTGCGTTTCTGATAGGCACCTATTGGTCTTACTGACATCCACTTTGCCTTTCTCT
CCACAGGTGTCCACTCCCAGGTTCAATACAGCTCTTAAGCGGCCGCAAGCTAGCTTGCCGCCACCATGGT
GAGCAAGGGCGAGGAGCTGTTCACCGGGGTGGTGCCCATCCTGGTCGAGCTGGACGGCGACGTAAACGGC
CACAAGTTCAGCGTGTCCGGCGAGGGCGAGGGCGATGCCACCTACGGCAAGCTGACCCTGAAGTTCATCT
GCACCACCGGCAAGCTGCCCGTGCCCTGGCCCACCCTCGTGACCACCTTCGGCTACGGCCTGATGTGCTT
CGCCCGCTACCCCGACCACATGAAGCAGCACGACTTCTTCAAGTCCGCCATGCCCGAAGGCTACGTCCAG
GAGCGCACCATCTTCTTCAAGGACGACGGCAACTACAAGACCCGCGCCGAGGTGAAGTTCGAGGGCGACA
CCCTGGTGAACCGCATCGAGCTGAAGGGCATCGACTTCAAGGAGGACGGCAACATCCTGGGGCACAAGCT
GGAGTACAACTACAACAGCCACAACGTCTATATCATGGCCGACAAGCAGAAGAACGGCATCAAGGTGAAC
TTCAAGATCCGCCACAACATCGAGGACGGCAGCGTGCAGCTCGCCGACCACTACCAGCAGAACACCCCCA
TCGGCGACGGCCCCGTGCTGCTGCCCGACAACCACTACCTGAGCTACCAGTCCGCCCTGAGCAAAGACCC
CAACGAGAAGCGCGATCACATGGTCCTGCTGGAGTTCGTGACCGCCGCCGGGATCACTCTCGGCATGGAC
GAGCTGTACAAGTGAGCCTCTAGACTCCCTCAGCGGCGCGCCTTGCAGTAATTCACGAGGCCAAAGGCGA
ACCATTTCCACCAGCGGTACTCCGGCTCATTCTTACCGCGCAGATCGTTGTGGACAGATCGCGAAAGATC
TCACGTGTCTAGAGTCGGGGCGGCCGGCCGCTTCGAGCAGACATGATAAGATACATTGATGAGTTTGGAC
AAACCACAACTAGAATGCAGTGAAAAAAATGCTTTATTTGTGAAATTTGTGATGCTATTGCTTTATTTGT
AACCATTATAAGCTGCAATAAACAAGTTAACAACAACAATTGCATTCATTTTATGTTTCAGGTTCAGGGG
GAGGTGTGGGAGGTTTTTTAAAGCAAGTAAAACCTCTACAAATGTGGTAAAATCGATAAGGATCCGTCGA
CCGATGCCCTTGAGAGCCTTCAACCCAGTCAGCTCCTTCCGGTGGGCGCGGGGCATGACTATCGTCGCCG
CACTTATGACTGTCTTCTTTATCATGCAACTCGTAGGACAGGTGCCGGCAGCGCTCTTCCGCTTCCTCGC
TCACTGACTCGCTGCGCTCGGTCGTTCGGCTGCGGCGAGCGGTATCAGCTCACTCAAAGGCGGTAATACG
GTTATCCACAGAATCAGGGGATAACGCAGGAAAGAACATGTGAGCAAAAGGCCAGCAAAAGGCCAGGAAC
CGTAAAAAGGCCGCGTTGCTGGCGTTTTTCCATAGGCTCCGCCCCCCTGACGAGCATCACAAAAATCGAC
GCTCAAGTCAGAGGTGGCGAAACCCGACAGGACTATAAAGATACCAGGCGTTTCCCCCTGGAAGCTCCCT
CGTGCGCTCTCCTGTTCCGACCCTGCCGCTTACCGGATACCTGTCCGCCTTTCTCCCTTCGGGAAGCGTG
GCGCTTTCTCATAGCTCACGCTGTAGGTATCTCAGTTCGGTGTAGGTCGTTCGCTCCAAGCTGGGCTGTG
TGCACGAACCCCCCGTTCAGCCCGACCGCTGCGCCTTATCCGGTAACTATCGTCTTGAGTCCAACCCGGT
AAGACACGACTTATCGCCACTGGCAGCAGCCACTGGTAACAGGATTAGCAGAGCGAGGTATGTAGGCGGT
GCTACAGAGTTCTTGAAGTGGTGGCCTAACTACGGCTACACTAGAAGAACAGTATTTGGTATCTGCGCTC
TGCTGAAGCCAGTTACCTTCGGAAAAAGAGTTGGTAGCTCTTGATCCGGCAAACAAACCACCGCTGGTAG
CGGTGGTTTTTTTGTTTGCAAGCAGCAGATTACGCGCAGAAAAAAAGGATCTCAAGAAGATCCTTTGATC
TTTTCTACGGGGTCTGACGCTCAGTGGAACGAAAACTCACGTTAAGGGATTTTGGTCATGAGATTATCAA
AAAGGATCTTCACCTAGATCCTTTTAAATTAAAAATGAAGTTTTAAATCAATCTAAAGTATATATGAGTA
AACTTGGTCTGACAGTTACCAATGCTTAATCAGTGAGGCACCTATCTCAGCGATCTGTCTATTTCGTTCA
TCCATAGTTGCCTGACTCCCCGTCGTGTAGATAACTACGATACGGGAGGGCTTACCATCTGGCCCCAGTG
CTGCAATGATACCGCGAGACCCACGCTCACCGGCTCCAGATTTATCAGCAATAAACCAGCCAGCCGGAAG
GGCCGAGCGCAGAAGTGGTCCTGCAACTTTATCCGCCTCCATCCAGTCTATTAATTGTTGCCGGGAAGCT
AGAGTAAGTAGTTCGCCAGTTAATAGTTTGCGCAACGTTGTTGCCATTGCTACAGGCATCGTGGTGTCAC
GCTCGTCGTTTGGTATGGCTTCATTCAGCTCCGGTTCCCAACGATCAAGGCGAGTTACATGATCCCCCAT
GTTGTGCAAAAAAGCGGTTAGCTCCTTCGGTCCTCCGATCGTTGTCAGAAGTAAGTTGGCCGCAGTGTTA
TCACTCATGGTTATGGCAGCACTGCATAATTCTCTTACTGTCATGCCATCCGTAAGATGCTTTTCTGTGA
CTGGTGAGTACTCAACCAAGTCATTCTGAGAATAGTGTATGCGGCGACCGAGTTGCTCTTGCCCGGCGTC
AATACGGGATAATACCGCGCCACATAGCAGAACTTTAAAAGTGCTCATCATTGGAAAACGTTCTTCGGGG
CGAAAACTCTCAAGGATCTTACCGCTGTTGAGATCCAGTTCGATGTAACCCACTCGTGCACCCAACTGAT
CTTCAGCATCTTTTACTTTCACCAGCGTTTCTGGGTGAGCAAAAACAGGAAGGCAAAATGCCGCAAAAAA
GGGAATAAGGGCGACACGGAAATGTTGAATACTCATACTCTTCCTTTTTCAATATTATTGAAGCATTTAT
CAGGGTTATTGTCTCATGAGCGGATACATATTTGAATGTATTTAGAAAAATAAACAAATAGGGGTTCCGC
GCACATTTCCCCGAAAAGTGCCACCTG
[124 nt withheld, positions 3598-3721]
C
[91 nt withheld, positions 3723-3813]
A
[49 nt withheld, positions 3815-3863]
CCTTTGACGTTGGAGTCCACGTTCTTT
[37 nt withheld, positions 3891-3927]
ACCCTATCTCGGTCTATTCTTTTGATTTATAAGGGATTTTGCCGATTTCGGCCTATTGGTTAAAAAATGA
GCTGATTTAACAAAAATTTAACGCGAATTTTAACAAAATATTAACGCTTACAATTTGCCATTCGCCATTC
AGGCTGCGCAACTGTTGGGAAGGGCGATCGGTGCGGGCCTCTTCGCTATTACGCCAGCCCAAGCTACCAT
GATAAGTAAGTAATATTAAGGTACGGGAGGTACTTGGAGCGGCCGCAATAAAATATCTTTATTTTCATTA
CATCTGTGTGTTGGTTTTTTGTGTGAATCGATAGTACTAACATACGCTCTCCATCAAAACAAAACGAAAC
AAAACAAACTAGCAAAATAGGCTGTCCCCAGTGCAAGTGCAGGTGCCAGAACATTTCTCTATCGATAGGT
ACCGAGCTCGAGTTGCCAGGTGCTACGATCGATCGGATATCATCGATCCAGCTTGGCTAGCCCGGGCTCG
AGATCTGCGATCTAAGTAAGCTTGCTGCTTCATCCCCGTGGCCCGTTGCTCGCGTTTGCTGGCGGTGTCC
CCGGAAGAAATATATTTGCATGTCTTTAGTTCTATG
